>Addgene plasmid #109186 | pGS-BacA-21222-SNF5 | addgene full sequence | sequence record 233078 | Addgene NGS Result
ACCGGTTGACTTGGGTCAACTGTCAGACCAAGTTTACTCATATATACTTTAGATTGATTTAAAACTTCAT
TTTTAATTTAAAAGGATCTAGGTGAAGATCCTTTTTGATAATCTCATGACCAAAATCCCTTAACGTGAGT
TTTCGTTCCACTGAGCGTCAGACCCCGTAGAAAAGATCAAAGGATCTTCTTGAGATCCTTTTTTTCTGCG
CGTAATCTGCTGCTTGCAAACAAAAAAACCACCGCTACCAGCGGTGGTTTGTTTGCCGGATCAAGAGCTA
CCAACTCTTTTTCCGAAGGTAACTGGCTTCAGCAGAGCGCAGATACCAAATACTGTTCTTCTAGTGTAGC
CGTAGTTAGGCCACCACTTCAAGAACTCTGTAGCACCGCCTACATACCTCGCTCTGCTAATCCTGTTACC
AGTGGCTGCTGCCAGTGGCGATAAGTCGTGTCTTACCGGGTTGGACTCAAGACGATAGTTACCGGATAAG
GCGCAGCGGTCGGGCTGAACGGGGGGTTCGTGCACACAGCCCAGCTTGGAGCGAACGACCTACACCGAAC
TGAGATACCTACAGCGTGAGCTATGAGAAAGCGCCACGCTTCCCGAAGGGAGAAAGGCGGACAGGTATCC
GGTAAGCGGCAGGGTCGGAACAGGAGAGCGCACGAGGGAGCTTCCAGGGGGAAACGCCTGGTATCTTTAT
AGTCCTGTCGGGTTTCGCCACCTCTGACTTGAGCGTCGATTTTTGTGATGCTCGTCAGGGGGGCGGAGCC
TATGGAAAAACGCCAGCAACGCGGCCTTTTTACGGTTCCTGGCCTTTTGCTGGCCTTTTGCTCACATGTT
CTTTCCTGCGTTATCCCCTGATTGACTTGGGTCGCTCTTCCTGTGGATGCGCAGATGCCCTGCGTAAGCG
GGTGTGGGCGGACAATAAAGTCTTAAACTGAACAAAATAGATCTAAACTATGACAATAAAGTCTTAAACT
AGACAGAATAGTTGTAAACTGAAATCAGTCCAGTTATGCTGTGAAAAAGCATACTGGACTTTTGTTATGG
CTAAAGCAAACTCTTCATTTTCTGAAGTGCAAATTGCCCGTCGTATTAAAGAGGGGCGTGGCCAAGGGCA
TGTAAAGACTATATTCGCGGCGTTGTGACAATTTACCGAACAACTCCGCGGCCGGGAAGCCGATCTCGGC
TTGAACGAATTGTTAGGTGGCGGTACTTGGGTCGATATCAAAGTGCATCACTTCTTCCCGTATGCCCAAC
TTTGTATAGAGAGCCACTGCGGGATCGTCACCGTAATCTGCTTGCACGTAGATCACATAAGCACCAAGCG
CGTTGGCCTCATGCTTGAGGAGATTGATGAGCGCGGTGGCAATGCCCTGCCTCCGGTGCTCGCCGGAGAC
TGCGAGATCATAGATATAGATCTCACTACGCGGCTGCTCAAACTTGGGCAGAACGTAAGCCGCGAGAGCG
CCAACAACCGCTTCTTGGTCGAAGGCAGCAAGCGCGATGAATGTCTTACTACGGAGCAAGTTCCCGAGGT
AATCGGAGTCCGGCTGATGTTGGGAGTAGGTGGCTACGTCTCCGAACTCACGACCGAAAAGATCAAGAGC
AGCCCGCATGGATTTGACTTGGTCAGGGCCGAGCCTACATGTGCGAATGATGCCCATACTTGAGCCACCT
AACTTTGTTTTAGGGCGACTGCCCTGCTGCGTAACATCGTTGCTGCTGCGTAACATCGTTGCTGCTCCAT
AACATCAAACATCGACCCACGGCGTAACGCGCTTGCTGCTTGGATGCCCGAGGCATAGACTGTACAAAAA
AACAGTCATAACAAGCCATGAAAACCGCCACTGCGCCGTTACCACCGCTGCGTTCGGTCAAGGTTCTGGA
CCAGTTGCGTGAGCGCATACGCTACTTGCATTACAGTTTACGAACCGAACAGGCTTATGTCAACTGGGTT
CGTGCCTTCATCCGTTTCCACGGTGTGCGTCACCCGGCAACCTTGGGCAGCAGCGAAGTCGCCATAACTT
CGTATAGCATACATTATACGAAGTTATCTGTAACTATAACGGTCCTAAGGTAGCGAGTTTAAACACTAGT
ATCGATTCGCGACCTACTCCGGAATATTAATAGATCATGGAGATAATTAAAATGATAACCATCTCGCAAA
TAAATAAGTATTTTACTGTTTTCGTAACAGTTTTGTAATAAAAAAACCTATAAATATTCCGGATTATTCA
TACCGTCCCACCATCGGGCGCGGATCCCGGTCCGAAGCGCGCGGAATTCAAAGGCCTACGTCGACATGAT
GATGATGGCGCTGAGCAAGACCTTCGGGCAGAAGCCCGTGAAGTTCCAGCTGGAGGACGACGGCGAGTTC
TACATGATCGGCTCCGAGGTGGGAAACTACCTCCGTATGTTCCGAGGTTCTCTGTACAAGAGATACCCCT
CACTCTGGAGGCGACTAGCCACTGTGGAAGAGAGGAAGAAAATAGTTGCATCGTCACATGATCACGGATA
CACGACTCTAGCCACCAGTGTGACCCTGTTAAAAGCCTCGGAAGTGGAAGAGATTCTGGATGGCAACGAT
GAGAAGTACAAGGCTGTGTCCATCAGCACAGAGCCCCCCACCTACCTCAGGGAACAGAAGGCCAAGAGGA
ACAGCCAGTGGGTACCCACCCTGCCCAACAGCTCCCACCACTTAGATGCCGTGCCATGCTCCACAACCAT
CAACAGGAACCGCATGGGCCGAGACAAGAAGAGAACCTTCCCCCTTTGCTTTGATGACCATGACCCAGCT
GTGATCCATGAGAACGCATCTCAGCCCGAGGTGCTGGTCCCCATCCGGCTGGACATGGAGATCGATGGGC
AGAAGCTGCGAGACGCCTTCACCTGGAACATGAATGAGAAGTTGATGACGCCTGAGATGTTTTCAGAAAT
CCTCTGTGACGATCTGGATTTGAACCCGCTGACGTTTGTGCCAGCCATCGCCTCTGCCATCAGACAGCAG
ATCGAGTCCTACCCCACGGACAGCATCCTGGAGGACCAGTCAGACCAGCGCGTCATCATCAAGCTGAACA
TCCATGTGGGAAACATTTCCCTGGTGGACCAGTTTGAGTGGGACATGTCAGAGAAGGAGAACTCACCAGA
GAAGTTTGCCCTGAAGCTGTGCTCGGAGCTGGGGTTGGGCGGGGAGTTTGTCACCACCATCGCATACAGC
ATCCGGGGACAGCTGAGCTGGCATCAGAAGACCTACGCCTTCAGCGAGAACCCTCTGCCCACAGTGGAGA
TTGCCATCCGGAACACGGGCGATGCGGACCAGTGGTGCCCACTGCTGGAGACTCTGACAGACGCTGAGAT
GGAGAAGAAGATCCGCGACCAGGACAGGAACACGAGGCGGATGAGGCGTCTTGCCAACACGGCCCCGGCC
TGGTCTAGAGACTACAAAGACCATGACGGTGATTATAAAGATCATGACATCGATTACAAGGATGACGATG
ACAAGTAAAAGCTTGTCGAGAAGTACTAGAGGATCATAATCAGCCATACCACATTTGTAGAGGTTTTACT
TGCTTTAAAAAACCTCCCACACCTCCCCCTGAACCTGAAACATAAAATGAATGCAATTGTTGTTGTTAAC
TTGTTTATTGCAGCTTATAATGGTTACAAATAAAGCAATAGCATCACAAATTTCACAAATAAAGCATTTT
TTTCACTGCATTCTAGTTGTGGTTTGTCCAAACTCATCAATGTATCTTATCATGTCTGGATCTGATCACT
GCTTGAGCCTAGAAGATCCGGCTGCTAACAAAGCCCGAAAGGAAGCTGAGTTGGCTGCTGCCACCGCTGA
GCAATAACTATCATAACCCCTAGGGTATACCCATCTAATTGGAACCAGATAAGTGAAATCTAGTTCCAAA
CTATTTTGTCATTTTTAATTTTCGTATTAGCTTACGACGCTACACCCAGTTCCCATCTATTTTGTCACTC
TTCCCTAAATAATCCTTAAAAACTCCATTTCCACCCCTCCCAGTTCCCAACTATTTTGTCCGCCCACA
Features (pLannotate 1.2.2; 12 found; start..end, strand, type, name):
    190..778     +  rep_origin     ori: high-copy-number ColE1/pMB1/pBR322/pUC origin of replication
    913..1136    -  mobile_element Tn7R: mini-Tn7 element (right end of the Tn7 transposon) Tn7
   1203..1736    -  CDS            GmR: gentamycin acetyltransferase; aacC1; confers resistance to gentamycin
   1925..1953    -  promoter       Pc promoter: intI1 (promoter lies within the coding sequence); class 1 integron promoter
   2024..2057    +  protein_bind   loxP: Cre-mediated recombination occurs in the 8-bp core sequence (GCATACAT). Cre recombinase
   2134..2225    +  promoter       polyhedrin promoter: polh from Autographa californica; promoter for the baculovirus polyhedrin gene
   2306..3433    +  CDS            SMARCB1: SNF5_HUMAN - Also known as BAF47, INI1, SNF5L1. Experimental evidence at protein level: Swiss-Prot protein existence level 1. Core component of the BAF (hSWI/SNF) complex. This ATP- dependent chromatin-remodeling complex plays important roles in cell proliferation and differentiation, in cellular antiviral activities and inhibition of tumor formation. The BAF complex is able to create a stable, altered form of chromatin that constrains fewer negative supercoils than normal. This change in supercoiling would be due to the conversion of up to one-half of the nucleosomes on polynucleosomal arrays
   3440..3505    +  CDS            3xFLAG: three tandem FLAG® epitope tags, followed by an enterokinase cleavage site
   3532..3615    +  CDS            large T antigen (fragment): large T antigen from SV40 (simian virus 40)
   3638..3772    +  polyA_signal   SV40 poly(A) signal: SV40 polyadenylation signal
   3801..3850    +  CDS            SET1 (fragment): solubility-enhancement tag derived from T7 phage gene 10B
   3893..4058    -  mobile_element Tn7L: mini-Tn7 element (left end of the Tn7 transposon) Tn7
