[The description below was written by a language model from this plasmid's Addgene catalogue record and pLannotate feature annotations shown in this document.]
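Description:
pGS-BacA-21222-SNF5 is a small (about 4.1 kb) baculovirus transfer plasmid for insect-cell expression, built on pGS-BacA-21222, a derivative of the pACEBac1 acceptor vector. It replicates in E. coli through a high-copy ColE1/pUC-type origin and is selected with gentamicin. Resistance comes from the aacC1 gentamicin acetyltransferase gene, which is driven by a class 1 integron Pc promoter.

The payload is the human SNF5 coding sequence (SMARCB1, also called INI1 or BAF47), a core subunit of the BAF/SWI-SNF chromatin-remodelling complex and a tumour suppressor. It is fused at its C-terminus to a 3xFLAG epitope for detection and affinity purification. Transcription is driven by the Autographa californica polyhedrin (polh) promoter, a very late baculoviral promoter, and terminated by an SV40 polyadenylation signal. The short "large T antigen" and "SET1" fragments called by the annotation software lie beside the poly(A) region, downstream of the tagged open reading frame. They are most likely incidental sequence matches rather than functional parts.

The gentamicin marker and the expression cassette sit between the Tn7R and Tn7L ends. This arrangement allows Tn7-mediated transposition of the whole block into a baculoviral bacmid carrying an attTn7 site, from which recombinant virus can be produced. A single loxP site upstream of the promoter is characteristic of this acceptor vector family and permits Cre-mediated fusion with loxP-bearing donor plasmids to assemble multigene constructs. According to the record, the plasmid belongs to a toolbox for modulating expression strength in the baculovirus/insect cell system, applied to SNF5. The record does not say what modification distinguishes the 21222 backbone from pACEBac1.
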