Addgene plasmid #109186: pGS-BacA-21222-SNF5
Purpose: Plasmid for expression of C-terminally 3xFLAG-tagged SNF5 under the control of a polh promoter in baculovirus/insect cell systems
Depositing lab: Monika Golas. Depositing organization: Aarhus University. Publication: Modulating the Expression Strength of the Baculovirus/Insect Cell Expression System: A Toolbox Applied to the Human Tumor Suppressor SMARCB1/SNF5. Golas MM, Jayaprakash S, Le LTM, Zhao Z, Heras Huertas V, Jensen IS, Yuan J, Sander B. Mol Biotechnol. 2018 Nov;60(11):820-832. doi: 10.1007/s12033-018-0107-2. PubMed 30178299.
Backbone
  Vector backbone: pGS-BacA-21222, derived from pACEBac1
  Backbone manufacturer: Geneva Biotech
  Vector type: Insect Expression
Growth in bacteria
  Bacterial resistance: Gentamicin, 10 μg/mL
  Growth temperature: 37°C
  Growth strain: DH5alpha
  Copy number: Unknown
Gene/Insert
  Gene/Insert name: SNF5 (alt name: SMARCB1, INI1, BAF47)
  Species: H. sapiens (human)
  Insert size (bp): 1203
  Entrez Gene: SMARCB1 (a.k.a. BAF47, CSS3, INI-1, INI1, MRD15, PPP1R144, RDT, RTPS1, SNF5, SNF5L1, SWNTS1, Sfh1p, Snr1, hSNFS)
  Promoter: Polyhedrin
  Tag / fusion protein: 3xFLAG (C terminal on insert)
  Cloning method: Unknown
  Sequencing primers: 5′ polh; 3′ SV40_rev
Terms and licenses: Academic/Nonprofit Terms; Industry Terms: Not Available to Industry
How to cite: pGS-BacA-21222-SNF5 was a gift from Monika Golas (Addgene plasmid # 109186 ; http://n2t.net/addgene:109186 ; RRID:Addgene_109186)
